>Addgene plasmid #24860 | pGEX-human p53-(1-393) | addgene full sequence | sequence record 327631 | Addgene NGS Result
TTGCGCCGACATCATAACGGTTCTGGCAAATATTCTGAAATGAGCTGTTGACAATTAATCATCGGCTCGT
ATAATGTGTGGAATTGTGAGCGGATAACAATTTCACACAGGAAACAGTATTCATGTCCCCTATACTAGGT
TATTGGAAAATTAAGGGCCTTGTGCAACCCACTCGACTTCTTTTGGAATATCTTGAAGAAAAATATGAAG
AGCATTTGTATGAGCGCGATGAAGGTGATAAATGGCGAAACAAAAAGTTTGAATTGGGTTTGGAGTTTCC
CAATCTTCCTTATTATATTGATGGTGATGTTAAATTAACACAGTCTATGGCCATCATACGTTATATAGCT
GACAAGCACAACATGTTGGGTGGTTGTCCAAAAGAGCGTGCAGAGATTTCAATGCTTGAAGGAGCGGTTT
TGGATATTAGATACGGTGTTTCGAGAATTGCATATAGTAAAGACTTTGAAACTCTCAAAGTTGATTTTCT
TAGCAAGCTACCTGAAATGCTGAAAATGTTCGAAGATCGTTTATGTCATAAAACATATTTAAATGGTGAT
CATGTAACCCATCCTGACTTCATGTTGTATGACGCTCTTGATGTTGTTTTATACATGGACCCAATGTGCC
TGGATGCGTTCCCAAAATTAGTTTGTTTTAAAAAACGTATTGAAGCTATCCCACAAATTGATAAGTACTT
GAAATCCAGCAAGTATATAGCATGGCCTTTGCAGGGCTGGCAAGCCACGTTTGGTGGTGGCGACCATCCT
CCAAAATCGGATCTGGTTCCGCGTGGATCTCGTCGTGCATCTGTTCAT
[1179 nt withheld, positions 819-1997]
TGACATTCTCCACTTCTTGTTCCCCACTGACAGGGATCCCCGGGAATTCATCGTGACTGACTGACGATCT
GCCTCGCGCGTTTCGGTGATGACGGTGAAAACCTCTGACACATGCAGCTCCCGGAGACGGTCACAGCTTG
TCTGTAAGCGGATGCCGGGAGCAGACAAGCCCGTCAGGGCGCGTCAGCGGGTGTTGGCGGGTGTCGGGGC
GCAGCCATGACCCAGTCACGTAGCGATAGCGGAGTGTATAATTCTTGAAGACGAAAGGGCCTCGTGATAC
GCCTATTTTTATAGGTTAATGTCATGATAATAATGGTTTCTTAGACGTCAGGTGGCACTTTTCGGGGAAA
TGTGCGCGGAACCCCTATTTGTTTATTTTTCTAAATACATTCAAATATGTATCCGCTCATGAGACAATAA
CCCTGATAAATGCTTCAATAATATTGAAAAAGGAAGAGTATGAGTATTCAACATTTCCGTGTCGCCCTTA
TTCCCTTTTTTGCGGCATTTTGCCTTCCTGTTTTTGCTCACCCAGAAACGCTGGTGAAAGTAAAAGATGC
TGAAGATCAGTTGGGTGCACGAGTGGGTTACATCGAACTGGATCTCAACAGCGGTAAGATCCTTGAGAGT
TTTCGCCCCGAAGAACGTTTTCCAATGATGAGCACTTTTAAAGTTCTGCTATGTGGCGCGGTATTATCCC
GTGTTGACGCCGGGCAAGAGCAACTCGGTCGCCGCATACACTATTCTCAGAATGACTTGGTTGAGTACTC
ACCAGTCACAGAAAAGCATCTTACGGATGGCATGACAGTAAGAGAATTATGCAGTGCTGCCATAACCATG
AGTGATAACACTGCGGCCAACTTACTTCTGACAACGATCGGAGGACCGAAGGAGCTAACCGCTTTTTTGC
ACAACATGGGGGATCATGTAACTCGCCTTGATCGTTGGGAACCGGAGCTGAATGAAGCCATACCAAACGA
CGAGCGTGACACCACGATGCCTGCAGCAATGGCAACAACGTTGCGCAAACTATTAACTGGCGAACTACTT
ACTCTAGCTTCCCGGCAACAATTAATAGACTGGATGGAGGCGGATAAAGTTGCAGGACCACTTCTGCGCT
CGGCCCTTCCGGCTGGCTGGTTTATTGCTGATAAATCTGGAGCCGGTGAGCGTGGGTCTCGCGGTATCAT
TGCAGCACTGGGGCCAGATGGTAAGCCCTCCCGTATCGTAGTTATCTACACGACGGGGAGTCAGGCAACT
ATGGATGAACGAAATAGACAGATCGCTGAGATAGGTGCCTCACTGATTAAGCATTGGTAACTGTCAGACC
AAGTTTACTCATATATACTTTAGATTGATTTAAAACTTCATTTTTAATTTAAAAGGATCTAGGTGAAGAT
CCTTTTTGATAATCTCATGACCAAAATCCCTTAACGTGAGTTTTCGTTCCACTGAGCGTCAGACCCCGTA
GAAAAGATCAAAGGATCTTCTTGAGATCCTTTTTTTCTGCGCGTAATCTGCTGCTTGCAAACAAAAAAAC
CACCGCTACCAGCGGTGGTTTGTTTGCCGGATCAAGAGCTACCAACTCTTTTTCCGAAGGTAACTGGCTT
CAGCAGAGCGCAGATACCAAATACTGTCCTTCTAGTGTAGCCGTAGTTAGGCCACCACTTCAAGAACTCT
GTAGCACCGCCTACATACCTCGCTCTGCTAATCCTGTTACCAGTGGCTGCTGCCAGTGGCGATAAGTCGT
GTCTTACCGGGTTGGACTCAAGACGATAGTTACCGGATAAGGCGCAGCGGTCGGGCTGAACGGGGGGTTC
GTGCACACAGCCCAGCTTGGAGCGAACGACCTACACCGAACTGAGATACCTACAGCGTGAGCTATGAGAA
AGCGCCACGCTTCCCGAAGGGAGAAAGGCGGACAGGTATCCGGTAAGCGGCAGGGTCGGAACAGGAGAGC
GCACGAGGGAGCTTCCAGGGGGAAACGCCTGGTATCTTTATAGTCCTGTCGGGTTTCGCCACCTCTGACT
TGAGCGTCGATTTTTGTGATGCTCGTCAGGGGGGCGGAGCCTATGGAAAAACGCCAGCAACGCGGCCTTT
TTACGGTTCCTGGCCTTTTGCTGGCCTTTTGCTCACATGTTCTTTCCTGCGTTATCCCCTGATTCTGTGG
ATAACCGTATTACCGCCTTTGAGTGAGCTGATACCGCTCGCCGCAGCCGAACGACCGAGCGCAGCGAGTC
AGTGAGCGAGGAAGCGGAAGAGCGCCTGATGCGGTATTTTCTCCTTACGCATCTGTGCGGTATTTCACAC
CGCATAAATTCCGACACCATCGAATGGCGCAAAACCTTTCGCGGTATGGCATGATAGCGCCCGGAAGAGA
GTCAATTCAGGGTGGTGAATGTGAAACCAGTAACGTTATACGATGTCGCAGAGTATGCCGGTGTCTCTTA
TCAGACCGTTTCCCGCGTGGTGAACCAGGCCAGCCACGTTTCTGCGAAAACGCGGGAAAAAGTGGAAGCG
GCGATGGCGGAGCTGAATTACATTCCCAACCGCGTGGCACAACAACTGGCGGGCAAACAGTCGTTGCTGA
TTGGCGTTGCCACCTCCAGTCTGGCCCTGCACGCGCCGTCGCAAATTGTCGCGGCGATTAAATCTCGCGC
CGATCAACTGGGTGCCAGCGTGGTGGTGTCGATGGTAGAACGAAGCGGCGTCGAAGCCTGTAAAGCGGCG
GTGCACAATCTTCTCGCGCAACGCGTCAGTGGGCTGATCATTAACTATCCGCTGGATGACCAGGATGCCA
TTGCTGTGGAAGCTGCCTGCACTAATGTTCCGGCGTTATTTCTTGATGTCTCTGACCAGACACCCATCAA
CAGTATTATTTTCTCCCATGAAGACGGTACGCGACTGGGCGTGGAGCATCTGGTCGCATTGGGTCACCAG
CAAATCGCGCTGTTAGCGGGCCCATTAAGTTCTGTCTCGGCGCGTCTGCGTCTGGCTGGCTGGCATAAAT
ATCTCACTCGCAATCAAATTCAGCCGATAGCGGAACGGGAAGGCGACTGGAGTGCCATGTCCGGTTTTCA
ACAAACCATGCAAATGCTGAATGAGGGCATCGTTCCCACTGCGATGCTGGTTGCCAACGATCAGATGGCG
CTGGGCGCAATGCGCGCCATTACCGAGTCCGGGCTGCGCGTTGGTGCGGATATCTCGGTAGTGGGATACG
ACGATACCGAAGACAGCTCATGTTATATCCCGCCGTTAACCACCATCAAACAGGATTTTCGCCTGCTGGG
GCAAACCAGCGTGGACCGCTTGCTGCAACTCTCTCAGGGCCAGGCGGTGAAGGGCAATCAGCTGTTGCCC
GTCTCACTGGTGAAAAGAAAAACCACCCTGGCGCCCAATACGCAAACCGCCTCTCCCCGCGCGTTGGCCG
ATTCATTAATGCAGCTGGCACGACAGGTTTCCCGACTGGAAAGCGGGCAGTGAGCGCAACGCAATTAATG
TAAGTTAGCTCACTCATTAGGCACCCCAGGCTTTACACTTTATGCTTCCGGCTCGTATGTTGTGTGGAAT
TGTGAGCGGATAACAATTTCACACAGGAAACAGCTATGACCATGATTACGGATTCACTGGCCGTCGTTTT
ACAACGTCGTGACTGGGAAAACCCTGGCGTTACCCAACTTAATCGCCTTGCAGCACATCCCCCTTTCGCC
AGCTGGCGTAATAGCGAAGAGGCCCGCACCGATCGCCCTTCCCAACAGTTGCGCAGCCTGAATGGCGAAT
GGCGCTTTGCCTGGTTTCCGGCACCAGAAGCGGTGCCGGAAAGCTGGCTGGAGTGCGATCTTCCTGAGGC
CGATACTGTCGTCGTCCCCTCAAACTGGCAGATGCACGGTTACGATGCGCCCATCTACACCAACGTGACC
TATCCCATTACGGTCAATCCGCCGTTTGTTCCCACGGAGAATCCGACGGGTTGTTACTCGCTCACATTTA
ATGTTGATGAAAGCTGGCTACAGGAAGGCCAGACGCGAATTATTTTTGATGGCGTTGGAATTAGCTTATC
GACTGCACGGTGCACCAATGCTTCTGGCGTCAGGCAGCCATCGGAAGCTGTGGTATGGCTGTGCAGGTCG
TAAATCACTGCATAATTCGTGTCGCTCAAGGCGCACTCCCGTTCTGGATAATGTTTT
Features (pLannotate 1.2.2; 17 found; start..end, strand, type, name):
     48..76      +  promoter       tac promoter: strong E. coli promoter; hybrid between the trp and lac UV5 promoters
     84..100     +  protein_bind   lac operator: The lac repressor binds to the lac operator to inhibit transcription in E. coli. This inhibition can be relieved by adding lactose or isopropyl-β-D-thiogalactopyranoside (IPTG). lac repressor encoded by lacI
    123..776     +  CDS            GST26_SCHJA: Experimental evidence at protein level: Swiss-Prot protein existence level 1. GST isoenzymes appear to play a central role in the parasite detoxification system. Other functions are also suspected including a role in increasing the solubility of haematin in the parasite gut. From Schistosoma japonicum (Blood fluke).
    819..1997    +  CDS            TP53 (sequence withheld): P53_HUMAN - Also known as P53. Experimental evidence at protein level: Swiss-Prot protein existence level 1. Acts as a tumor suppressor in many tumor types; induces growth arrest or apoptosis depending on the physiological circumstances and cell type. Involved in cell cycle regulation as a trans-activator that acts to negatively regulate cell division by controlling a set of genes required for this process. One of the activated genes is an inhibitor of cyclin-dependent kinases. Apoptosis induction seems to be mediated either by stimulation of BAX and FAS antigen expression, or by repression of
   2066..2105    +  CDS            rop (fragment): Rop protein, which maintains plasmids at low copy number; rop
   2207..2247    +  misc_feature   bom (fragment): basis of mobility region from pBR322
   2352..2456    +  promoter       AmpR promoter: bla
   2457..3317    +  CDS            AmpR: β-lactamase; bla; confers resistance to ampicillin, carbenicillin, and related antibiotics
   3488..4076    +  rep_origin     ori: high-copy-number ColE1/pMB1/pBR322/pUC origin of replication
   4262..4313    -  misc_feature   bom (fragment): basis of mobility region from pBR322
   4320..4397    +  promoter       lacI promoter: lacI
   4398..5480    +  CDS            lacI: lac repressor; lacI; The lac repressor binds to the lac operator to inhibit transcription in E. coli. This inhibition can be relieved by adding lactose or isopropyl-β-D-thiogalactopyranoside (IPTG).
   5493..5514    +  protein_bind   CAP binding site: CAP binding activates transcription in the presence of cAMP. E. coli catabolite activator protein
   5529..5559    +  promoter       lac promoter: promoter for the E. coli lac operon
   5567..5583    +  protein_bind   lac operator: The lac repressor binds to the lac operator to inhibit transcription in E. coli. This inhibition can be relieved by adding lactose or isopropyl-β-D-thiogalactopyranoside (IPTG). lac repressor encoded by lacI
   5603..5776    +  CDS            lacZα: LacZα fragment of β-galactosidase; lacZ fragment
   6040..6156    -  CDS            yciV (fragment): RNAAM_ECOLI - Also known as trpH From Escherichia coli (strain K12).
