[The description below was written by a language model from this plasmid's Addgene catalogue record and pLannotate feature annotations shown in this document.]
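Description:
pGEX-human p53-(1-393) is a bacterial expression plasmid built on the pGEX-2TK backbone for producing full-length human p53 (TP53, residues 1–393) as an N-terminal glutathione S-transferase fusion in E. coli. The sequenced record is about 6.2 kb, consistent with a roughly 5 kb backbone plus the 1,179 bp p53 coding sequence. It replicates from a high-copy ColE1/pMB1-type origin and is selected with ampicillin through the β-lactamase (AmpR) gene and its own promoter. Short fragments of rop, bom and yciV, together with a lac promoter/lacZα segment downstream of lacI, are backbone remnants with no evident role in expression.

Transcription of the fusion is driven by the tac promoter, a strong trp/lac hybrid, followed by a lac operator. The plasmid carries its own lacI gene, so the lac repressor keeps expression off until IPTG is added. The Schistosoma japonicum GST open reading frame lies immediately downstream of the promoter, and the p53 coding sequence follows after a short linker. The insert was cloned between NdeI and BamHI, with the depositor noting that an NdeI site was engineered just 5′ of the vector's BamHI site. pGEX-2TK vectors normally encode a thrombin cleavage site and a kinase recognition site in this linker, but neither is annotated in the feature table. The depositor indicates expression in a BL21(DE3) strain with IPTG induction. The GST moiety allows affinity purification on glutathione resin, and the associated publication concerns the conformation of latent and active p53, so the construct is suited to making recombinant p53 for structural and biochemical studies.
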