Addgene plasmid #24860: pGEX-human p53-(1-393)
Depositing lab: Cheryl Arrowsmith. Depositing organization: University Health Network. Publication: Latent and active p53 are identical in conformation. Ayed A, Mulder FA, Yi GS, Lu Y, Kay LE, Arrowsmith CH. Nat Struct Biol. 2001 Sep . 8(9):756-60. 10.1038/nsb0901-756 PubMed 11524676.
Backbone
  Vector backbone: pGEX-2TK
  Backbone size w/o insert (bp): 5000
  Vector type: Bacterial Expression
Growth in bacteria
  Bacterial resistance: Ampicillin, 100 μg/mL
  Growth temperature: 37°C
  Growth strain: DH5alpha
  Copy number: High Copy
Gene/Insert
  Gene/Insert name: p53
  Species: H. sapiens (human)
  Insert size (bp): 1179
  Entrez Gene: TP53 (a.k.a. BCC7, BMFS5, LFS1, P53, TRP53)
  Tag / fusion protein: GST (N terminal on insert)
  Cloning method: Restriction Enzyme; 5′ cloning site NdeI (not destroyed); 3′ cloning site BamHI (not destroyed)
  Sequencing primers: 5′ pGEX5'
Terms and licenses: Academic/Nonprofit Terms; Industry Terms: Not Available to Industry
Depositor comments: E.Coli strain for epression: BL21DE3 Induction condition: 0.3 mM IPTG at RT for 3 hours or 15 degrees Celsius, overnight. NdeI site is inserted at 5'-end of BamHI site on pGEX-2TK vector.
How to cite: pGEX-human p53-(1-393) was a gift from Cheryl Arrowsmith (Addgene plasmid # 24860 ; http://n2t.net/addgene:24860 ; RRID:Addgene_24860)
