>Addgene plasmid #24860 | pGEX-human p53-(1-393) | addgene partial sequence | sequence record 30797 | 24860 with pGEX-5
ATCTCAATGGACTGGTTCGCGTGGATCTCGTCGTGCATCTGTTCAT
[901 nt withheld, positions 47-947]
AGGGAGAATAAGG
